>Addgene plasmid #105007 | pCAG-AKAP-mtagBFP2-UBC6 | depositor full sequence | sequence record 199107 | Full Sequence
CAAAAGGCCAGGAACCGTAAAAAGGCCGCGTTGCTGGCGTTTTTCCATAGGCTCCGCCCCCCTGACGAGC
ATCACAAAAATCGACGCTCAAGTCAGAGGTGGCGAAACCCGACAGGACTATAAAGATACCAGGCGTTTCC
CCCTGGAAGCTCCCTCGTGCGCTCTCCTGTTCCGACCCTGCCGCTTACCGGATACCTGTCCGCCTTTCTC
CCTTCGGGAAGCGTGGCGCTTTCTCATAGCTCACGCTGTAGGTATCTCAGTTCGGTGTAGGTCGTTCGCT
CCAAGCTGGGCTGTGTGCACGAACCCCCCGTTCAGCCCGACCGCTGCGCCTTATCCGGTAACTATCGTCT
TGAGTCCAACCCGGTAAGACACGACTTATCGCCACTGGCAGCAGCCACTGGTAACAGGATTAGCAGAGCG
AGGTATGTAGGCGGTGCTACAGAGTTCTTGAAGTGGTGGCCTAACTACGGCTACACTAGAAGACAGTATT
TGGTATCTGCGCTCTGCTGAAGCCAGTTACCTTCGGAAAAAGAGTTGGTAGCTCTTGATCCGGCAAACAA
ACCACCGCTGGTAGCGGTGGTTTTTTTGTTTGCAAGCAGCAGATTACGCGCAGAAAAAAAGGATCTCAAG
AAGATCCTTTGATCTTTTCTACGGGGTCTGACGCTCAGTGGAACGAAAACTCACGTTAAGGGATTTTGGT
CATGAGATTATCAAAAAGGATCTTCACCTAGATCCTTTTAAATTAAAAATGAAGTTTTAAATCAATCTAA
AGTATATATGAGTAAACTTGGTCTGACAGTTACCAATGCTTAATCAGTGAGGCACCTATCTCAGCGATCT
GTCTATTTCGTTCATCCATAGTTGCCTGACTCCCCGTCGTGTAGATAACTACGATACGGGAGGGCTTACC
ATCTGGCCCCAGTGCTGCAATGATACCGCGAGACCCACGCTCACCGGCTCCAGATTTATCAGCAATAAAC
CAGCCAGCCGGAAGGGCCGAGCGCAGAAGTGGTCCTGCAACTTTATCCGCCTCCATCCAGTCTATTAATT
GTTGCCGGGAAGCTAGAGTAAGTAGTTCGCCAGTTAATAGTTTGCGCAACGTTGTTGCCATTGCTACAGG
CATCGTGGTGTCACGCTCGTCGTTTGGTATGGCTTCATTCAGCTCCGGTTCCCAACGATCAAGGCGAGTT
ACATGATCCCCCATGTTGTGCAAAAAAGCGGTTAGCTCCTTCGGTCCTCCGATCGTTGTCAGAAGTAAGT
TGGCCGCAGTGTTATCACTCATGGTTATGGCAGCACTGCATAATTCTCTTACTGTCATGCCATCCGTAAG
ATGCTTTTCTGTGACTGGTGAGTACTCAACCAAGTCATTCTGAGAATAGTGTATGCGGCGACCGAGTTGC
TCTTGCCCGGCGTCAATACGGGATAATACCGCGCCACATAGCAGAACTTTAAAAGTGCTCATCATTGGAA
AACGTTCTTCGGGGCGAAAACTCTCAAGGATCTTACCGCTGTTGAGATCCAGTTCGATGTAACCCACTCG
TGCACCCAACTGATCTTCAGCATCTTTTACTTTCACCAGCGTTTCTGGGTGAGCAAAAACAGGAAGGCAA
AATGCCGCAAAAAAGGGAATAAGGGCGACACGGAAATGTTGAATACTCATACTCTTCCTTTTTCAATATT
ATTGAAGCATTTATCAGGGTTATTGTCTCATGAGCGGATACATATTTGAATGTATTTAGAAAAATAAACA
AATAGGGGTTCCGCGCACATTTCCCCGAAAAGTGCCACCTGGGTCGACATTGATTATTGACTAGTTATTA
ATAGTAATCAATTACGGGGTCATTAGTTCATAGCCCATATATGGAGTTCCGCGTTACATAACTTACGGTA
AATGGCCCGCCTGGCTGACCGCCCAACGACCCCCGCCCATTGACGTCAATAATGACGTATGTTCCCATAG
TAACGCCAATAGGGACTTTCCATTGACGTCAATGGGTGGAGTATTTACGGTAAACTGCCCACTTGGCAGT
ACATCAAGTGTATCATATGCCAAGTACGCCCCCTATTGACGTCAATGACGGTAAATGGCCCGCCTGGCAT
TATGCCCAGTACATGACCTTATGGGACTTTCCTACTTGGCAGTACATCTACGTATTAGTCATCGCTATTA
CCATGGTCGAGGTGAGCCCCACGTTCTGCTTCACTCTCCCCATCTCCCCCCCCTCCCCACCCCCAATTTT
GTATTTATTTATTTTTTAATTATTTTGTGCAGCGATGGGGGCGGGGGGGGGGGGGGGGCGCGCGCCAGGC
GGGGCGGGGCGGGGCGAGGGGCGGGGCGGGGCGAGGCGGAGAGGTGCGGCGGCAGCCAATCAGAGCGGCG
CGCTCCGAAAGTTTCCTTTTATGGCGAGGCGGCGGCGGCGGCGGCCCTATAAAAAGCGAAGCGCGCGGCG
GGCGGGAGTCGCTGCGTTGCCTTCGCCCCGTGCCCCGCTCCGCGCCGCCTCGCGCCGCCCGCCCCGGCTC
TGACTGACCGCGTTACTCCCACAGGTGAGCGGGCGGGACGGCCCTTCTCCTCCGGGCTGTAATTAGCGCT
TGGTTTAATGACGGCTCGTTTCTTTTCTGTGGCTGCGTGAAAGCCTTAAAGGGCTCCGGGAGGGCCCTTT
GTGCGGGGGGGAGCGGCTCGGGGGGTGCGTGCGTGTGTGTGTGCGTGGGGAGCGCCGCGTGCGGCCCGCG
CTGCCCGGCGGCTGTGAGCGCTGCGGGCGCGGCGCGGGGCTTTGTGCGCTCCGCGTGTGCGCGAGGGGAG
CGCGGCCGGGGGCGGTGCCCCGCGGTGCGGGGGGGCTGCGAGGGGAACAAAGGCTGCGTGCGGGGTGTGT
GCGTGGGGGGGTGAGCAGGGGGTGTGGGCGCGGCGGTCGGGCTGTAACCCCCCCCTGCACCCCCCTCCCC
GAGTTGCTGAGCACGGCCCGGCTTCGGGTGCGGGGCTCCGTACGGGGCGTGGCGCGGGGCTCGCCGTGCC
GGGCGGGGGGTGGCGGCAGGTGGGGGTGCCGGGCGGGGCGGGGCCGCCTCGGGCCGGGGAGGGCTCGGGG
GAGGGGCGCGGCGGCCCCCGGAGCGCCGGCGGCTGTCGAGGCGCGGCGAGCCGCAGCCATTGCCTTTTAT
GGTAATCGTGCGAGAGGGCGCAGGGACTTCCTTTGTCCCAAATCTGTGCGGAGCCGAAATCTGGGAGGCG
CCGCCGCACCCCCTCTAGCGGGCGCGGGGCGAAGCGGTGCGGCGCCGGCAGGAAGGAAATGGGCGGGGAG
GGCCTTCGTGCGTCGCCGCGCCGCCGTCCCCTTCTCCCTCTCCAGCCTCGGGGCTGTCCGCGGGGGGACG
GCTGCCTTCGGGGGGGACGGGGCAGGGCGGGGTTCGGCTTCTGGCGTGTGACCGGCGGCTCTAGAGCCTC
TGCTAACCATGTTCATGCCTTCTTCTTTTTCCTACAGCTCCTGGGCAACGTGCTGGTTATTGTGCTGTCT
CATCATTTTGGCAAAGAATTGCTCGAGATGGCAATCCAGTTGCGTTCGCTCTTCCCCTTGGCGTTGCCCG
GAATGCTGGCCCTCCTTGGCTGGTGGTGGTTTTTCTCTCGTAAAAAAGACCTGGAGCTGAAGCTGAGGAT
CCTGCAGAGCACCGTGCCTAGGGCCAGGGACCCTCCTGTGGCCACCGGACCGGTCATGAGCGAGCTGATT
AAGGAGAACATGCACATGAAGCTGTACATGGAGGGCACCGTGGACAACCATCACTTCAAGTGCACATCCG
AGGGCGAAGGCAAGCCCTACGAGGGCACCCAGACCATGAGAATCAAGGTGGTCGAGGGCGGCCCTCTCCC
CTTCGCCTTCGACATCCTGGCTACTAGCTTCCTCTACGGCAGCAAGACCTTCATCAACCACACCCAGGGC
ATCCCCGACTTCTTCAAGCAGTCCTTCCCTGAGGGCTTCACATGGGAGAGAGTCACCACATACGAAGACG
GGGGCGTGCTGACCGCTACCCAGGACACCAGCCTCCAGGACGGCTGCCTCATCTACAACGTCAAGATCAG
AGGGGTGAACTTCACATCCAACGGCCCTGTGATGCAGAAGAAAACACTCGGCTGGGAGGCCTTCACCGAG
ACGCTGTACCCCGCTGACGGCGGCCTGGAAGGCAGAAACGACATGGCCCTGAAGCTCGTGGGCGGGAGCC
ATCTGATCGCAAACGCCAAGACCACATATAGATCCAAGAAACCCGCTAAGAACCTCAAGATGCCTGGCGT
CTACTATGTGGACTACAGACTGGAAAGAATCAAGGAGGCCAACAACGAGACCTACGTCGAGCAGCACGAG
GTGGCAGTGGCCAGATACTGCGACCTCCCTAGCAAACTGGGGCACAAGCTTAATAGCGGCCTGCGCAGCC
GCGCGCAGGCGAGCAACAGCCGCGTGATGGTGTACATCGGCATCGCCATCTTCCTGTTCGTGGGCCTGTT
CATGAAGGATTAAGCGGCCGCAATTCACTCCTCAGGTGCAGGCTGCCTATCAGAAGGTGGTGGCTGGTGT
GGCCAATGCCCTGGCTCACAAATACCACTGAGATCTTTTTCCCTCTGCCAAAAATTATGGGGACATCATG
AAGCCCCTTGAGCATCTGACTTCTGGCTAATAAAGGAAATTTATTTTCATTGCAATAGTGTGTTGGAATT
TTTTGTGTCTATCACTCGGAAGGACATATGGGAGGGCAAATCATTTAAAACATCAGAATGAGTATTTGGT
TTAGAGTTTGGCAACATATGCCCATATGCTGGCTGCCATGAACAAAGGTTGGCTATAAAGAGGTCATCAG
TATATGAAACAGCCCCCTGCTGTCCATTCCTTATTCCATAGAAAAGCCTTGACTTGAGGTTAGATTTTTT
TTATATTTTGTTTTGTGTTATTTTTTTCTTTAACATCCCTAAAATTTTCCTTACATGTTTTACTAGCCAG
ATTTTTCCTCCTCTCCTGACTACTCCCAGTCATAGCTGTCCCTCTTCTCTTATGGAGATCCCTCGACCTG
CACCGTCGACCAGCTGGTCGACGGTGCACCGTCGACCAGCTTGGCGTAATCATGGTCATAGCTGTTTCCT
GTGTGAAATTGTTATCCGCTCACAATTCCACACAACATACGAGCCGGAAGCATAAAGTGTAAAGCCTGGG
GTGCCTAATGAGTGAGCTAACTCACATTAATTGCGTTGCGCTCACTGCCCGCTTTCCAGTCGGGAAACCT
GTCGTGCCAGCGGATCCGCATCTCAATTAGTCAGCAACCATAGTCCCGCCCCTAACTCCGCCCATCCCGC
CCCTAACTCCGCCCAGTTCCGCCCATTCTCCGCCCCATGGCTGACTAATTTTTTTTATTTATGCAGAGGC
CGAGGCCGCCTCGGCCTCTGAGCTATTCCAGAAGTAGTGAGGAGGCTTTTTTGGAGGCCTAGGCTTTTGC
AAAAAGCTAACTTGTTTATTGCAGCTTATAATGGTTACAAATAAAGCAATAGCATCACAAATTTCACAAA
TAAAGCATTTTTTTCACTGCATTCTAGTTGTGGTTTGTCCAAACTCATCAATGTATCTTATCATGTCTGG
ATCCGCTGCATTAATGAATCGGCCAACGCGCGGGGAGAGGCGGTTTGCGTATTGGGCGCTCTTCCGCTTC
CTCGCTCACTGACTCGCTGCGCTCGGTCGTTCGGCTGCGGCGAGCGGTATCAGCTCACTCAAAGGCGGTA
ATACGGTTATCCACAGAATCAGGGGATAACGCAGGAAAGAACATGTGAGCAAAAGGCCAG
Features (pLannotate 1.2.2; 19 found; start..end, strand, type, name):
     42..629     -  rep_origin     ori: high-copy-number ColE1/pMB1/pBR322/pUC origin of replication
    800..1660    -  CDS            AmpR: β-lactamase; bla; confers resistance to ampicillin, carbenicillin, and related antibiotics
   1661..1765    -  promoter       AmpR promoter: bla
   1796..2175    +  enhancer       CMV enhancer: human cytomegalovirus immediate early enhancer
   2177..2454    +  promoter       chicken β-actin promoter: No description available
   2455..3467    +  intron         chimeric intron: chimera between introns from chicken β-actin and rabbit β-globin
   3528..3620    +  CDS            Akap1 (fragment): AKAP1_RAT - Also known as Akap. Experimental evidence at protein level: Swiss-Prot protein existence level 1. Binds to type I and II regulatory subunits of protein kinase A and anchors them to the cytoplasmic face of the mitochondrial outer membrane (By similarity). Involved in mitochondrial-mediated antiviral innate immunity (By similarity). Promotes translocation of NDUFS1 into mitochondria to regulate mitochondrial membrane respiratory chain NADH dehydrogenase (Complex I) activity (By similarity). From Rattus norvegicus (Rat).
   3696..4394    +  CDS            TagBFP: TagBFP is a basic (constitutively fluorescent) blue fluorescent protein published in 2008, derived from Entacmaea quadricolor. It is reported to be a very rapidly-maturing monomer with very low acid sensitivity.
   4501..4578    +  CDS            HBB (fragment): HBB_PONPY - Experimental evidence at transcript level: Swiss-Prot protein existence level 2. Involved in oxygen transport from the lung to the various peripheral tissues. From Pongo pygmaeus (Bornean orangutan).
   4649..4700    +  polyA_signal   β-globin poly(A) signal (fragment): rabbit β-globin polyadenylation signal (Gil and Proudfoot, 1987)
   5119..5135    -  protein_bind   lac operator: The lac repressor binds to the lac operator to inhibit transcription in E. coli. This inhibition can be relieved by adding lactose or isopropyl-β-D-thiogalactopyranoside (IPTG). lac repressor encoded by lacI
   5143..5173    -  promoter       lac promoter: promoter for the E. coli lac operon
   5188..5209    -  protein_bind   CAP binding site: CAP binding activates transcription in the presence of cAMP. E. coli catabolite activator protein
   5222..5261    -  CDS            lacI (fragment): lac repressor; lacI; The lac repressor binds to the lac operator to inhibit transcription in E. coli. This inhibition can be relieved by adding lactose or isopropyl-β-D-thiogalactopyranoside (IPTG).
   5268..5290    +  promoter       SV40 promoter (fragment): SV40 enhancer and early promoter
   5314..5449    +  rep_origin     SV40 ori: SV40 origin of replication
   5469..5603    +  polyA_signal   SV40 poly(A) signal: SV40 polyadenylation signal
   5605..5659    -  CDS            lacI (fragment): lac repressor; lacI; The lac repressor binds to the lac operator to inhibit transcription in E. coli. This inhibition can be relieved by adding lactose or isopropyl-β-D-thiogalactopyranoside (IPTG).
   5661..5794    -  rep_origin     RSF ori (fragment): Plasmids containing the RSF 1030 origin of replication can be propagated in E. coli cells that contain additional plasmids with compatible origins.
