[The description below was written by a language model from this plasmid's Addgene catalogue record and pLannotate feature annotations shown in this document.]
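Description:
pCAG-AKAP-mtagBFP2-UBC6 is a 5.8 kb mammalian expression plasmid built on the pCAG backbone. It is maintained in E. coli through a high-copy ColE1/pUC-type origin and selected with ampicillin via the β-lactamase gene and its native promoter. Expression in mammalian cells is driven by the composite CAG promoter, annotated here as the CMV immediate-early enhancer, the chicken β-actin promoter and a chimeric chicken β-actin/rabbit β-globin intron. This combination gives strong, constitutive transcription in many cell types. The transcript ends at a rabbit β-globin polyadenylation signal. The short upstream "HBB" hit is most likely β-globin 3′ sequence from the backbone rather than part of the payload.

The catalogued insert is a synthetic 966 bp mtagBFP2 cassette. The feature table shows a short fragment of rat Akap1, a protein that anchors to the cytoplasmic face of the mitochondrial outer membrane, placed upstream of a TagBFP-family blue fluorescent protein coding sequence. The construct name indicates a UBC6-derived segment after the fluorescent protein, but no such feature was annotated, so its presence and extent cannot be confirmed from the table. An unannotated stretch does lie between the end of the TagBFP feature and the β-globin sequence. UBC6 is generally known as a tail-anchored endoplasmic reticulum membrane protein, so the arrangement suggests a blue fluorescent fusion carrying a mitochondrial anchor at one end and an ER anchor at the other. That would fit the associated study of ER–mitochondria tethering in neurons, although the record states the purpose only as mammalian expression of mtagBFP2.

The remaining annotations are backbone remnants with no evident role in the payload: lac promoter/operator elements, lacI fragments, an SV40 origin and poly(A) signal, and a partial RSF origin.
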