Addgene plasmid #105007: pCAG-AKAP-mtagBFP2-UBC6
Purpose: Mammalian Expression of mtagBFP2
Depositing lab: Franck Polleux. Depositing organization: Columbia University. Publication: ER-mitochondria tethering by PDZD8 regulates Ca(2+) dynamics in mammalian neurons. Hirabayashi Y, Kwon SK, Paek H, Pernice WM, Paul MA, Lee J, Erfani P, Raczkowski A, Petrey DS, Pon LA, Polleux F. Science. 2017 Nov 3;358(6363):623-630. doi: 10.1126/science.aan6009. PubMed 29097544.
Backbone
  Vector backbone: pCAG
  Vector type: Mammalian Expression
Growth in bacteria
  Bacterial resistance: Ampicillin, 100 μg/mL
  Growth temperature: 37°C
  Growth strain: DH5alpha
  Copy number: High Copy
Gene/Insert
  Gene/Insert name: mtagBFP2
  Species: Synthetic
  Insert size (bp): 966
  Promoter: CAG
  Cloning method: Ligation Independent Cloning
  Sequencing primers: 5′ ctacagctcctgggcaacgt; 3′ AAGATCTCAGTGGTATTTGTGAGCC
Terms and licenses: Academic/Nonprofit Terms; Industry Terms: Not Available to Industry
How to cite: pCAG-AKAP-mtagBFP2-UBC6 was a gift from Franck Polleux (Addgene plasmid # 105007 ; http://n2t.net/addgene:105007 ; RRID:Addgene_105007)
