>Addgene plasmid #105007 | pCAG-AKAP-mtagBFP2-UBC6 | addgene partial sequence | sequence record 202017 | Addgene NGS Partial Result
GCAAAGAATTGCTCGAGATGGCAATCCAGTTGCGTTCGCTCTTCCCCTTGGCGTTGCCCGGAATGCTGGC
CCTCCTTGGCTGGTGGTGGTTTTTCTCTCGTAAAAAAGACCTGGAGCTGAAGCTGAGGATCCTGCAGAGC
ACCGTGCCTAGGGCCAGGGACCCTCCTGTGGCCACCGGACCGGTCATGAGCGAGCTGATTAAGGAGAACA
TGCACATGAAGCTGTACATGGAGGGCACCGTGGACAACCATCACTTCAAGTGCACATCCGAGGGCGAAGG
CAAGCCCTACGAGGGCACCCAGACCATGAGAATCAAGGTGGTCGAGGGCGGCCCTCTCCCCTTCGCCTTC
GACATCCTGGCTACTAGCTTCCTCTACGGCAGCAAGACCTTCATCAACCACACCCAGGGCATCCCCGACT
TCTTCAAGCAGTCCTTCCCTGAGGGCTTCACATGGGAGAGAGTCACCACATACGAAGACGGGGGCGTGCT
GACCGCTACCCAGGACACCAGCCTCCAGGACGGCTGCCTCATCTACAACGTCAAGATCAGAGGGGTGAAC
TTCACATCCAACGGCCCTGTGATGCAGAAGAAAACACTCGGCTGGGAGGCCTTCACCGAGACGCTGTACC
CCGCTGACGGCGGCCTGGAAGGCAGAAACGACATGGCCCTGAAGCTCGTGGGCGGGAGCCATCTGATCGC
AAACGCCAAGACCACATATAGATCCAAGAAACCCGCTAAGAACCTCAAGATGCCTGGCGTCTACTATGTG
GACTACAGACTGGAAAGAATCAAGGAGGCCAACAACGAGACCTACGTCGAGCAGCACGAGGTGGCAGTGG
CCAGATACTGCGACCTCCCTAGCAAACTGGGGCACAAGCTTAATAGCGGCCTGCGCAGCCGCGCGCAGGC
GAGCAACAGCCGCGTGATGGTGTACATCGGCATCGCCATCTTCCTGTTCGTGGGCCTGTTCATGAAGGAT
TAAGCGGCCGCAATTCACTCCTCAGGTGCAGGCTGCCTATCAGAAGGTGGTGGCTGGTGTGGCCAATGCC
CTGGCTCACAAATACCACTGAGATCTTTTTCCCTCTGCCAAAAATTATGGGGACATCATGAAGCCCCTTG
AGCATCTGACTTCTGGCTAATAAAGGAAATTTATTTTCATTGCAATAGTGTGTTGGAATTTTTTGTGTCT
CTCACTCGGAAGGACATATGGGAGGGCAAATCATTTAAAACATCAGAATGAGTATTTGGTTTAGAGTTTG
GCAACATATGCCCATATGCTGGCTGCCATGAACAAAGGTTGGCTATAAAGAGGTCATCAGTATATGAAAC
AGCCCCCTGCTGTCCATTCCTTATTCCATAGAAAAGCCTTGACTTGAGGTTAGATTTTTTTTATATTTTG
TTTTGTGTTATTTTTTTCTTTAACATCCCTAAAATTTTCCTTACATGTTTTACTAGCCAGATTTTTCCTC
CTCTCCTGACTACTCCCAGTCATAGCTGTCCCTCTTCTCTTATGGAGATCCCTCGACCTGCACCGTCGAC
CAGCTGGTCGACGGTGCACCGTCGACCAGCTTGGCGTAATCATGGTCATAGCTGTTTCCTGTGTGAAATT
GTTATCCGCTCACAATTCCACACAACATACGAGCCGGAAGCATAAAGTGTAAAGCCTGGGGTGCCTAATG
AGTGAGCTAACTCACATTAATTGCGTTGCGCTCACTGCCCGCTTTCCAGTCGGGAAACCTGTCGTGCCAG
CGGATCCGCATCTCAATTAGTCAGCAACCATAGTCCCGCCCCTAACTCCGCCCATCCCGCCCCTAACTCC
GCCCAGTTCCGCCCATTCTCCGCCCCATGGCTGACTAATTTTTTTTATTTATGCAGAGGCCGAGGCCGCC
TCGGCCTCTGAGCTATTCCAGAAGTAGTGAGGAGGCTTTTTTGGAGGCCTAGGCTTTTGCAAAAAGCTAA
CTTGTTTATTGCAGCTTATAATGGTTACAAATAAAGCAATAGCATCACAAATTTCACAAATAAAGCATTT
TTTTCACTGCATTCTAGTTGTGGTTTGTCCAAACTCATCAATGTATCTTATCATGTCTGGATCCGCTGCA
TTAATGAATCGGCCAACGCGCGGGGAGAGGCGGTTTGCGTATTGGGCGCTCTTCCGCTTCCTCGCTCACT
GACTCGCTGCGCTCGGTCGTTCGGCTGCGGCGAGCGGTATCAGCTCACTCAAAGGCGGTAATACGGTTAT
CCACAGAATCAGGGGATAACGCAGGAAAGAACATGTGAGCAAAAGGCCAGCAAAAGGCCAGGAACCGTAA
AAAGGCCGCGTTGCTGGCGTTTTTCCATAGGCTCCGCCCCCCTGACGAGCATCACAAAAATCGACGCTCA
AGTCAGAGGTGGCGAAACCCGACAGGACTATAAAGATACCAGGCGTTTCCCCCTGGAAGCTCCCTCGTGC
GCTCTCCTGTTCCGACCCTGCCGCTTACCGGATACCTGTCCGCCTTTCTCCCTTCGGGAAGCGTGGCGCT
TTCTCATAGCTCACGCTGTAGGTATCTCAGTTCGGTGTAGGTCGTTCGCTCCAAGCTGGGCTGTGTGCAC
GAACCCCCCGTTCAGCCCGACCGCTGCGCCTTATCCGGTAACTATCGTCTTGAGTCCAACCCGGTAAGAC
ACGACTTATCGCCACTGGCAGCAGCCACTGGTAACAGGATTAGCAGAGCGAGGTATGTAGGCGGTGCTAC
AGAGTTCTTGAAGTGGTGGCCTAACTACGGCTACACTAGAAGAACAGTATTTGGTATCTGCGCTCTGCTG
AAGCCAGTTACCTTCGGAAAAAGAGTTGGTAGCTCTTGATCCGGCAAACAAACCACCGCTGGTAGCGGTG
GTTTTTTTGTTTGCAAGCAGCAGATTACGCGCAGAAAAAAAGGATCTCAAGAAGATCCTTTGATCTTTTC
TACGGGGTCTGACGCTCAGTGGAACGAAAACTCACGTTAAGGGATTTTGGTCATGAGATTATCAAAAAGG
ATCTTCACCTAGATCCTTTTAAATTAAAAATGAAGTTTTAAATCAATCTAAAGTATATATGAGTAAACTT
GGTCTGACAGTTACCAATGCTTAATCAGTGAGGCACCTATCTCAGCGATCTGTCTATTTCGTTCATCCAT
AGTTGCCTGACTCCCCGTCGTGTAGATAACTACGATACGGGAGGGCTTACCATCTGGCCCCAGTGCTGCA
ATGATACCGCGAGACCCACGCTCACCGGCTCCAGATTTATCAGCAATAAACCAGCCAGCCGGAAGGGCCG
AGCGCAGAAGTGGTCCTGCAACTTTATCCGCCTCCATCCAGTCTATTAATTGTTGCCGGGAAGCTAGAGT
AAGTAGTTCGCCAGTTAATAGTTTGCGCAACGTTGTTGCCATTGCTACAGGCATCGTGGTGTCACGCTCG
TCGTTTGGTATGGCTTCATTCAGCTCCGGTTCCCAACGATCAAGGCGAGTTACATGATCCCCCATGTTGT
GCAAAAAAGCGGTTAGCTCCTTCGGTCCTCCGATCGTTGTCAGAAGTAAGTTGGCCGCAGTGTTATCACT
CATGGTTATGGCAGCACTGCATAATTCTCTTACTGTCATGCCATCCGTAAGATGCTTTTCTGTGACTGGT
GAGTACTCAACCAAGTCATTCTGAGAATAGTGTATGCGGCGACCGAGTTGCTCTTGCCCGGCGTCAATAC
GGGATAATACCGCGCCACATAGCAGAACTTTAAAAGTGCTCATCATTGGAAAACGTTCTTCGGGGCGAAA
ACTCTCAAGGATCTTACCGCTGTTGAGATCCAGTTCGATGTAACCCACTCGTGCACCCAACTGATCTTCA
GCATCTTTTACTTTCACCAGCGTTTCTGGGTGAGCAAAAACAGGAAGGCAAAATGCCGCAAAAAAGGGAA
TAAGGGCGACACGGAAATGTTGAATACTCATACTCTTCCTTTTTCAATATTATTGAAGCATTTATCAGGG
TTATTGTCTCATGAGCGGATACATATTTGAATGTATTTAGAAAAATAAACAAATAGGGGTTCCGCGCACA
TTTCCCCGAAAAGTGCCACCT
